Addgene plasmid #205547: pFH2.102_PB-EPN11-MCP_I-T2A-eGFP-PGK-Blast
Purpose: Express EPN11-MCP-I-T2A-eGFP and blasticidin resistance marker
Depositing lab: Michael Elowitz. Publication: Engineering RNA export for measurement and manipulation of living cells. Horns F, Martinez JA, Fan C, Haque M, Linton JM, Tobin V, Santat L, Maggiolo AO, Bjorkman PJ, Lois C, Elowitz MB. Cell. 2023 Jul 10:S0092-8674(23)00689-X. doi: 10.1016/j.cell.2023.06.013. PubMed 37437570.
Backbone
  Vector backbone: ePB2
  Vector type: Mammalian Expression ; Piggybac
  Selectable markers: Blasticidin ; eGFP
Growth in bacteria
  Bacterial resistance: Kanamycin, 50 μg/mL
  Growth temperature: 30°C
  Growth strain: NEB Stable
  Copy number: High Copy
Gene/Insert
  Gene/Insert name: EPN11-MCP-I
  Species: Synthetic
  Mutation: WT
  Promoter: EF1
  Cloning method: Restriction Enzyme; 5′ cloning site unknown (unknown if destroyed); 3′ cloning site unknown (unknown if destroyed)
Terms and licenses: Academic/Nonprofit Terms; Industry Terms: Not Available to Industry
How to cite: pFH2.102_PB-EPN11-MCP_I-T2A-eGFP-PGK-Blast was a gift from Michael Elowitz (Addgene plasmid # 205547 ; http://n2t.net/addgene:205547 ; RRID:Addgene_205547)
