[The description below was written by a language model from this plasmid's Addgene catalogue record and pLannotate feature annotations shown in this document.]
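Description:
pFH2.102_PB-EPN11-MCP_I-T2A-eGFP-PGK-Blast is an 8.7 kb piggyBac transposon plasmid on the ePB2 backbone, intended for stable genomic integration and expression in mammalian cells. In bacteria it is maintained through a high-copy ColE1/pUC-type origin and selected with kanamycin via a Tn5 aminoglycoside phosphotransferase gene driven by the bla promoter. An f1 origin and remnants of a lac promoter/lacZα region are also present. The automated annotation did not call the piggyBac terminal repeats, so their positions cannot be read from the feature table. It did flag fragments matching the lambda portal gene next to the backbone, whose role the record does not explain, and a U6 promoter upstream of the main cassette for which no transcribed product is described.

The main expression unit uses an EF-1α core promoter followed by the HTLV-1 5' LTR segment, a common composite "EF1" promoter. It drives a synthetic open reading frame, EPN11-MCP-I, that includes an HIV-1 Gag p6 fragment, which recruits host ESCRT factors such as TSG101 and ALIX to promote budding, and the bacteriophage MS2 coat protein, which binds MS2 RNA hairpins. The stretch between these two annotated regions is not identified by the feature table. A T2A peptide named in the construct title couples this protein to eGFP, so fluorescence reports expression, and the unit ends in an SV40 poly(A) signal. A separate mouse PGK promoter drives blasticidin S deaminase with a bGH poly(A) signal, allowing drug selection of integrants. In keeping with the associated work on engineered RNA export, the fusion combines a budding-promoting element with an RNA-binding domain, which suggests it is meant to package and release tagged RNAs from living cells.
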