Features (pLannotate 1.2.2; 22 found; start..end, strand, type, name):
    612..852     +  promoter       U6 promoter: RNA polymerase III promoter for human U6 snRNA
    942..1153    +  promoter       EF-1α core promoter: core promoter for human elongation factor EF-1α
   1166..1434    +  LTR            5' LTR (truncated): truncated 5' long terminal repeat (LTR) from human T-cell leukemia virus (HTLV) type 1
   1513..1668    +  CDS            gag (fragment): GAG_HV1H2 - Experimental evidence at protein level: Swiss-Prot protein existence level 1. [p6-gag]: Plays a role in budding of the assembled particle by interacting with the host class E VPS proteins TSG101 and PDCD6IP/AIP1. From Human immunodeficiency virus type 1 group M subtype B (isolate HXB2) (HIV-1).
   2278..2664    +  CDS            CAPSD_BPMS2: Experimental evidence at protein level: Swiss-Prot protein existence level 1. Acts as a translational repressor of viral replicase synthesis late in infection. This latter function is the result of capsid protein interaction with an RNA hairpin which contains the replicase ribosome-binding site. From Escherichia phage MS2 (Bacteriophage MS2).
   2758..3471    +  CDS            GFP (S65T): GFP (S65T) is a basic (constitutively fluorescent) green fluorescent protein published in 1995, derived from Aequorea victoria.
   3496..3579    +  CDS            large T antigen (fragment): large T antigen from SV40 (simian virus 40)
   3602..3723    +  polyA_signal   SV40 poly(A) signal: SV40 polyadenylation signal
   3730..4163    +  promoter       PGK promoter (fragment): mouse phosphoglycerate kinase 1 promoter
   4199..4597    +  CDS            BSD: blasticidin S deaminase; Aspergillus terreus BSD; confers resistance to blasticidin
   4615..4839    +  polyA_signal   bGH poly(A) signal: bovine growth hormone polyadenylation signal
   5274..5813    +  CDS            B (fragment): PORTL_LAMBD - Experimental evidence at protein level: Swiss-Prot protein existence level 1. Forms the portal vertex of the capsid (PubMed:6228056, PubMed:6232391). This portal plays critical roles in head assembly, genome packaging, neck/tail attachment, and genome ejection (Probable). The portal protein multimerizes as a single ring-shaped homododecamer arranged around a central channel (PubMed:6232391). Binds to the terminase subunits to form the packaging machine (PubMed:7799432). From Escherichia phage lambda (Bacteriophage lambda).
   5851..5867    -  protein_bind   lac operator: The lac repressor binds to the lac operator to inhibit transcription in E. coli. This inhibition can be relieved by adding lactose or isopropyl-β-D-thiogalactopyranoside (IPTG). lac repressor encoded by lacI
   5875..5905    -  promoter       lac promoter: promoter for the E. coli lac operon
   5920..5941    -  protein_bind   CAP binding site: CAP binding activates transcription in the presence of cAMP. E. coli catabolite activator protein
   5954..6046    -  CDS            lacI (fragment): lac repressor; lacI; The lac repressor binds to the lac operator to inhibit transcription in E. coli. This inhibition can be relieved by adding lactose or isopropyl-β-D-thiogalactopyranoside (IPTG).
   6229..6817    -  rep_origin     ori: high-copy-number ColE1/pMB1/pBR322/pUC origin of replication
   6988..7782    -  CDS            NeoR/KanR: aminoglycoside phosphotransferase from Tn5; aph(3')-II (or nptII); confers resistance to neomycin, kanamycin, and G418 (Geneticin®)
   7783..7887    -  promoter       AmpR promoter: bla
   7940..8368    -  rep_origin     f1 ori (sequence partly withheld): f1 bacteriophage origin of replication; arrow indicates direction of (+) strand synthesis
   8373..8528    -  CDS            lacZα (fragment): LacZα fragment of β-galactosidase; lacZ fragment
   8530..8643    +  CDS            B (fragment): PORTL_LAMBD - Experimental evidence at protein level: Swiss-Prot protein existence level 1. Forms the portal vertex of the capsid (PubMed:6228056, PubMed:6232391). This portal plays critical roles in head assembly, genome packaging, neck/tail attachment, and genome ejection (Probable). The portal protein multimerizes as a single ring-shaped homododecamer arranged around a central channel (PubMed:6232391). Binds to the terminase subunits to form the packaging machine (PubMed:7799432). From Escherichia phage lambda (Bacteriophage lambda).
>Addgene plasmid #205547 | pFH2.102_PB-EPN11-MCP_I-T2A-eGFP-PGK-Blast | addgene full sequence | sequence record 408263 | Addgene NGS Result
GCAGCTAGATTAACCCTAGAAAGATAGTCTGCGTAAAATTGACGCATGCATTCTTGAAATATTGCTCTCT
CTTTCTAAATAGCGCGAATCCGTCGCTGTGCATTTAGGACATCTCAGTCGCCGCTTGGAGCTCCCGTGAG
GCGTGCTTGTCAATGCGGTAAGTGTCACTGATTTTGAACTATAACAACCGCGTGAGTCAAAATGACGCAT
GATTATCTTTTACGTGACTTTTAAGATTTAACTCATACGATAATTATATTGTTATTTCGTGTTCTACTTA
CGTGATAACTTATTATATATATATTTTCTTGTTATAGATATCCTTGAGGGACAGCCCCCCCCCAAAGCCC
CCAGGGATGTAATTACGTCCCTCCCCCGCTAGGGGGCAGCAGCGAGCCGCCCGGGGCTCCGCTCCGGTCC
GGCGCTCCCCCCGCATCCCCGAGCCGGCAGCGTGCGGGGACAGCCCGGGCACGGGGAAGGTGGCACGGGA
TCGCTTTCCTCTGAACGCTTCTCGCTGCTCTTTGAGCCTGCAGACACCTGGGGGGATACGGGGAAAAATC
GATTAACTATAACGGTCCTAAGGTAGCGAACACCTGCGCTCGAGCGACGTCGAGGGCCTATTTCCCATGA
TTCCTTCATATTTGCATATACGATACAAGGCTGTTAGAGAGATAATTGGAATTAATTTGACTGTAAACAC
AAAGATATTAGTACAAAATACGTGACGTAGAAAGTAATAATTTCTTGGGTAGTTTGCAGTTTTAAAATTA
TGTTTTAAAATGGACTATCATATGCTTACCGTAACTTGAAAGTATTTCGATTTCTTGGCTTTATATATCT
TGTGGAAAGGACGAAACACCGACCAGGTGGGCCCACGCGTTTTTTTCACCTGCATTACCCTGTTATCCCT
AGGATCTGCGATCGCTCCGGTGCCCGTCAGTGGGCAGAGCGCACATCGCCCACAGTCCCCGAGAAGTTGG
GGGGAGGGGTCGGCAATTGAACGGGTGCCTAGAGAAGGTGGCGCGGGGTAAACTGGGAAAGTGATGTCGT
GTACTGGCTCCGCCTTTTTCCCGAGGGTGGGGGAGAACCGTATATAAGTGCAGTAGTCGCCGTGAACGTT
CTTTTTCGCAACGGGTTTGCCGCCAGAACACAGCTGAAGCTTCGAGGGGCTCGCATCTCTCCTTCACGCG
CCCGCCGCCCTACCTGAGGCCGCCATCCACGCCGGTTGAGTCGCGTTCTGCCGCCTCCCGCCTGTGGTGC
CTCCTGAACTGCGTCCGCCGTCTAGGTAAGTTTAAAGCTCAGGTCGAGACCGGGCCTTTGTCCGGCGCTC
CCTTGGAGCCTACCTAGACTCAGCCGGCTCTCCACGCTTTGCCTGACCCTGCTTGCTCAACTCTACGTCT
TTGTTTCGTTTTCTGTTCTGCGCCGTTACAGATCCAAGCTGTGACCGGCGCCTACGCTAGCGGATCCGCC
ACCATGGGTTGTATCAAGAGCAAGCGCAAGGATAATTTGAACCTGCAGTCTCGTCCGGAACCGACCGCAC
CGCCGGAAGAATCTTTCCGTTCTGGTGTTGAAACCACCACGCCACCGCAAAAACAGGAGCCGATCGACAA
AGAACTGTACCCGCTGACCTCTCTGCGTTCTCTGTTCGGTAACGACCCGTCTTCTCAGAAGATCGAAGAG
CTGTTCAAGAAACACAAGATCGTTGCCGTGCTGCGTGCCAATAGTGTGGAAGAAGCGAAAAAGAAAGCGC
TGGCGGTTTTCCTGGGCGGCGTTCATCTGATTGAAATTACCTTTACCGTGCCGGATGCGGATACCGTGAT
TAAGGAACTGAGCTTTCTGAAGGAAATGGGCGCGATTATTGGTGCGGGCACCGTGACCAGCGTGGAGCAG
TGCCGTAAAGCGGTGGAAAGTGGCGCCGAGTTCATTGTGAGTCCGCACCTGGACGAGGAAATTAGCCAAT
TTTGCAAGGAGAAGGGTGTGTTCTATATGCCAGGCGTTATGACCCCGACCGAACTGGTGAAAGCCATGAA
ACTGGGCCATACCATCTTAAAACTGTTTCCGGGTGAGGTGGTGGGTCCGCAGTTTGTTAAAGCGATGAAA
GGTCCGTTTCCGAATGTGAAATTTGTGCCAACCGGCGGTGTTAATCTGGACAATGTGTGCGAATGGTTCA
AAGCGGGCGTGCTGGCCGTGGGCGTGGGCAGCGCGTTAGTGAAAGGCACCCCGGTGGAAGTGGCGGAAAA
GGCCAAGGCGTTCGTTGAGAAGATTCGTGGCTGCACCGCTTCAAACTTTACTCAGTTCGTGCTCGTGGAC
AATGGTGGGACAGGGGATGTGACAGTGGCTCCTTCTAATTTCGCTAATGGGGTGGCAGAGTGGATCAGCT
CCAACTCACGGAGCCAGGCCTACAAGGTGACATGCAGCGTCAGGCAGTCTAGTGCCCAGAAGAGAAAGTA
TACCATCAAGGTGGAGGTCCCCAAAGTGGCTACCCAGACAGTGGGCGGAGTCGAACTGCCTGTCGCCGCT
TGGAGGTCCTACCTGAACATGGAGCTCACTATCCCAATTTTCGCTACCAATTCTGACTGTGAACTCATCG
TGAAGGCAATGCAGGGGCTCCTCAAAGACGGTAATCCTATCCCTTCCGCCATCGCCGCTAACTCAGGTAT
CTACGAACAGAAGCTGATCTCCGAAGAAGACCTGGGATCGGGAGAGGGCAGAGGAAGTCTGCTAACATGC
GGTGACGTCGAGGAGAATCCTGGCCCAATGAGCAAGGGCGAGGAGCTGTTCACCGGGGTGGTGCCCATCC
TGGTCGAGCTGGACGGCGACGTAAACGGCCACAAGTTCAGCGTGTCCGGCGAGGGCGAGGGCGATGCCAC
CTACGGCAAGCTGACCCTGAAGTTCATCTGCACCACCGGCAAGCTGCCCGTGCCCTGGCCCACCCTCGTG
ACCACCCTGACCTACGGCGTGCAGTGCTTCAGCCGCTACCCCGACCACATGAAGCAGCACGACTTCTTCA
AGTCCGCCATGCCCGAAGGCTACGTCCAGGAGCGCACCATCTTCTTCAAGGACGACGGCAACTACAAGAC
CCGCGCCGAGGTGAAGTTCGAGGGCGACACCCTGGTGAACCGCATCGAGCTGAAGGGCATCGACTTCAAG
GAGGACGGCAACATCCTGGGGCACAAGCTGGAGTACAACTACAACAGCCACAACGTCTATATCATGGCCG
ACAAGCAGAAGAACGGCATCAAGGTGAACTTCAAGATCCGCCACAACATCGAGGACGGCAGCGTGCAGCT
CGCCGACCACTACCAGCAGAACACCCCCATCGGCGACGGCCCCGTGCTGCTGCCCGACAACCACTACCTG
AGCACCCAGTCCGCCCTGAGCAAAGACCCCAACGAGAAGCGCGATCACATGGTCCTGCTGGAGTTCGTGA
CCGCCGCCGGGATCACTCACGGCATGGACGAGCTGTACAAGTAAGCGGCCGCGTCGACGACTCTAGATCA
TAATCAGCCATACCACATTTGTAGAGGTTTTACTTGCTTTAAAAAACCTCCCACACCTCCCCCTGAACCT
GAAACATAAAATGAATGCAATTGTTGTTGTTAACTTGTTTATTGCAGCTTATAATGGTTACAAATAAAGC
AATAGCATCACAAATTTCACAAATAAAGCATTTTTTTCACTGCATTCTAGTTGTGGTTTGTCCAAACTCA
TCAATGTATCTTAAGCGCCGGCGCTACACAAGTGGCCTCTGGCCTCGCACACATTCCACATCCACCGGTA
GGCGCCAACCGGCTCCGTTCTTTGGTGGCCCCTTCGCGCCACCTTCTACTCCTCCCCTAGTCAGGAAGTT
CCCCCCCGCCCCGCAGCTCGCGTCGTGCAGGACGTGACAAATGGAAGTAGCACGTCTCACTAGTCTCGTG
CAGATGGACAGCACCGCTGAGCAATGGAAGCGGGTAGGCCTTTGGGGCAGCGGCCAATAGCAGCTTTGCT
CCTTCGCTTTCTGGGCTCAGAGGCTGGGAAGGGGTGGGTCCGGGGGCGGGCTCAGGGGCGGGCTCAGGGG
CGGGGCGGGCGCCCGAAGGTCCTCCGGAGGCCCGGCATTCTGCACGCTTCAAAAGCGCACGTCTGCCGCG
CTGTTCTCCTCTTCCTCATCTCCGGGCCTTTCGACCTGCAGCCCAAGCTTACCATGGGTACCGCCACCAT
GGCCAAGCCTTTGTCTCAAGAAGAATCCACCCTCATTGAAAGAGCAACGGCTACAATCAACAGCATCCCC
ATCTCTGAAGATTACAGCGTCGCCAGCGCAGCTCTCTCTAGCGACGGCCGCATCTTCACTGGTGTCAATG
TATATCATTTTACTGGGGGACCTTGTGCAGAACTCGTGGTGCTGGGCACTGCTGCTGCTGCGGCAGCTGG
CAACCTGACTTGTATCGTCGCGATCGGAAATGAGAACAGGGGCATCTTGAGCCCCTGCGGACGGTGCCGA
CAGGTGCTTCTCGATCTGCATCCTGGGATCAAAGCCATAGTGAAGGACAGTGATGGACAGCCGACGGCAG
TTGGGATTCGTGAATTGCTGCCCTCTGGTTATGTGTGGGAGGGCTAAGGTCACCCGCGCGCGGACTGTGC
CTTCTAGTTGCCAGCCATCTGTTGTTTGCCCCTCCCCCGTGCCTTCCTTGACCCTGGAAGGTGCCACTCC
CACTGTCCTTTCCTAATAAAATGAGGAAATTGCATCGCATTGTCTGAGTAGGTGTCATTCTATTCTGGGG
GGTGGGGTGGGGCAGGACAGCAAGGGGGAGGATTGGGAAGACAATAGCAGGCATGCTGGGGATGCGGTGG
GCTCTATGGTTCGAACCAGTACGATGGTTTTCCCCGTATCCCCCCAGGTGTCTGCAGGCTCAAAGAGCAG
CGAGAAGCGTTCAGAGGAAAGCGATCCCGTGCCACCTTCCCCGTGCCCGGGCTGTCCCCGCACGCTGCCG
GCTCGGGGATGCGGGGGGAGCGCCGGACCGGAGCGGAGCCCCGGGCGGCTCGCTGCTGCCCCCTAGCGGG
GGAGGGACGTAATTACATCCCTGGGGGCTTTGGGGGGGGGCTGTCCCTGATAAAAGTTTTGTTACTTTAT
AGAAGAAATTTTGAGTTTTTGTTTTTTTTTAATAAATAAATAAACATAAATAAATTGTTTGTTGAATTTA
TTATTAGTATGTAAGTGTAAATATAATAAAACTTAATATCTATTCAAATTAATAAATAAACCTCGATATA
CAGACCGATAAAACACATGCGTCAATTTTACGCATGATTATCTTTAACGTACGTCACAATATGATTATCT
TTCTAGGGTTAATCTAGCTGCGGCGCGCCATCAGGATCATATCGTCGGGTCTTTTTTCCGGCTCAGTCAT
CGCCCAAGCTGGCGCTATCTGGGCATCGGGGAGGAAGAAGCCCGTGCCTTTTCCCGCGAGGTTGAAGCGG
CATGGAAAGAGTTTGCCGAGGATGACTGCTGCTGCATTGACGTTGAGCGAAAACGCACGTTTACCATGAT
GATTCGGGAAGGTGTGGCCATGCACGCCTTTAACGGTGAACTGTTCGTTCAGGCCACCTGGGATACCAGT
TCGTCGCGGCTTTTCCGGACACAGTTCCGGATGGTCAGCCCGAAGCGCATCAGCAACCCGAACAATACCG
GCGACAGCCGGAACTGCCGTGCCGGTGTGCAGATTAATGACAGCGGTGCGGCGCTGGGATATTACGTCAG
CGAGGACGGGTATCCTGGCTGGATGCCGCAGAAATGGACATGGATACCCCGTGAGTTACCCGGCGGGCGC
GCTTGGCGTAATCATGGTCATAGCTGTTTCCTGTGTGAAATTGTTATCCGCTCACAATTCCACACAACAT
ACGAGCCGGAAGCATAAAGTGTAAAGCCTGGGGTGCCTAATGAGTGAGCTAACTCACATTAATTGCGTTG
CGCTCACTGCCCGCTTTCCAGTCGGGAAACCTGTCGTGCCAGCTGCATTAATGAATCGGCCAACGCGCGG
GGAGAGGCGGTTTGCGTATTGGGCGCTCTTCCGCTTCCTCGCTCACTGACTCGCTGCGCTCGGTCGTTCG
GCTGCGGCGAGCGGTATCAGCTCACTCAAAGGCGGTAATACGGTTATCCACAGAATCAGGGGATAACGCA
GGAAAGAACATGTGAGCAAAAGGCCAGCAAAAGGCCAGGAACCGTAAAAAGGCCGCGTTGCTGGCGTTTT
TCCATAGGCTCCGCCCCCCTGACGAGCATCACAAAAATCGACGCTCAAGTCAGAGGTGGCGAAACCCGAC
AGGACTATAAAGATACCAGGCGTTTCCCCCTGGAAGCTCCCTCGTGCGCTCTCCTGTTCCGACCCTGCCG
CTTACCGGATACCTGTCCGCCTTTCTCCCTTCGGGAAGCGTGGCGCTTTCTCATAGCTCACGCTGTAGGT
ATCTCAGTTCGGTGTAGGTCGTTCGCTCCAAGCTGGGCTGTGTGCACGAACCCCCCGTTCAGCCCGACCG
CTGCGCCTTATCCGGTAACTATCGTCTTGAGTCCAACCCGGTAAGACACGACTTATCGCCACTGGCAGCA
GCCACTGGTAACAGGATTAGCAGAGCGAGGTATGTAGGCGGTGCTACAGAGTTCTTGAAGTGGTGGCCTA
ACTACGGCTACACTAGAAGAACAGTATTTGGTATCTGCGCTCTGCTGAAGCCAGTTACCTTCGGAAAAAG
AGTTGGTAGCTCTTGATCCGGCAAACAAACCACCGCTGGTAGCGGTGGTTTTTTTGTTTGCAAGCAGCAG
ATTACGCGCAGAAAAAAAGGATCTCAAGAAGATCCTTTGATCTTTTCTACGGGGTCTGACGCTCAGTGGA
ACGAAAACTCACGTTAAGGGATTTTGGTCATGAGATTATCAAAAAGGATCTTCACCTAGATCCTTTTAAA
TTAAAAATGAAGTTTTAAATCAATCTAAAGTATATATGAGTAAACTTGGTCTGACAGTCAGAAGAACTCG
TCAAGAAGGCGATAGAAGGCGATGCGCTGCGAATCGGGAGCGGCGATACCGTAAAGCACGAGGAAGCGGT
CAGCCCATTCGCCGCCAAGCTCTTCAGCAATATCACGGGTAGCCAACGCTATGTCCTGATAGCGGTCCGC
CACACCCAGCCGGCCACAGTCGATGAATCCAGAAAAGCGGCCATTTTCCACCATGATATTCGGCAAGCAG
GCATCGCCATGGGTCACGACGAGATCCTCGCCGTCGGGCATGCTCGCCTTGAGCCTGGCGAACAGTTCGG
CTGGCGCGAGCCCCTGATGCTCTTCGTCCAGATCATCCTGATCGACAAGACCGGCTTCCATCCGAGTACG
TGCTCGCTCGATGCGATGTTTCGCTTGGTGGTCGAATGGGCAGGTAGCCGGATCAAGCGTATGCAGCCGC
CGCATTGCATCAGCCATGATGGATACTTTCTCGGCAGGAGCAAGGTGAGATGACAGGAGATCCTGCCCCG
GCACTTCGCCCAATAGCAGCCAGTCCCTTCCCGCTTCAGTGACAACGTCGAGCACAGCTGCGCAAGGAAC
GCCCGTCGTGGCCAGCCACGATAGCCGCGCTGCCTCGTCTTGCAGTTCATTCAGGGCACCGGACAGGTCG
GTCTTGACAAAAAGAACCGGGCGCCCCTGCGCTGACAGCCGGAACACGGCGGCATCAGAGCAGCCGATTG
TCTGTTGTGCCCAGTCATAGCCGAATAGCCTCTCCACCCAAGCGGCCGGAGAACCTGCGTGCAATCCATC
TTGTTCAATCATACTCTTCCTTTTTCAATATTATTGAAGCATTTATCAGGGTTATTGTCTCATGAGCGGA
TACATATTTGAATGTATTTAGAAAAATAAACAAATAGGGGTTCCGCGCACATTTCCCCGAAAAGTGCCAC
CTAAATTGTAAGCGTTAATATTTTGTTAAAATTCGCGTTAAATTTTTGTTAAATCAGCTCATTTTTTAAC
CAATAGGCCGAAATCGGCAAAATCCCTTATAAATCAAAAGAATAGACCGAGATAGGGT
[37 nt withheld, positions 8039-8075]
AAAGAACGTGGACTCCAACGTCAAAGG
[49 nt withheld, positions 8103-8151]
T
[91 nt withheld, positions 8153-8243]
G
[124 nt withheld, positions 8245-8368]
CCCATTCGCCATTCAGGCTGCGCAACTGTTGGGAAGGGCGATCGGTGCGGGCCTCTTCGCTATTACGCCA
GCTGGCGAAAGGGGGATGTGCTGCAAGGCGATTAAGTTGGGTAACGCCAGGGTTTTCCCAGTCACGACGT
TGTAAAACGACGGCCAGTGAGCGCGCCTCGTTCATTCACGTTTTTGAACCCGTGGAGGACGGGCAGACTC
GCGGTGCAAATGTGTTTTACAGCGTGATGGAGCAGATGAAGATGCTCGACACGCTGCAGAACACGAGCTC
CACCGCGGGGCGCGCC
